Addgene plasmid #162115: pEpicVector3mC_Puro-T2A-mCherry-ProtC-HA-FLAG
Purpose: mCherry linked to 3 tags on the C-terminus as barcodes. Puromycin resistant.
Depositing lab: Julien Sage. Depositing organization: Stanford University. Publication: Spatial epitope barcoding reveals clonal tumor patch behaviors. Rovira-Clave X, Drainas AP, Jiang S, Bai Y, Baron M, Zhu B, Dallas AE, Lee MC, Chu TP, Holzem A, Ayyagari R, Bhattacharya D, McCaffrey EF, Greenwald NF, Markovic M, Coles GL, Angelo M, Bassik MC, Sage J, Nolan GP. Cancer Cell. 2022 Nov 14;40(11):1423-1439.e11. doi: 10.1016/j.ccell.2022.09.014. Epub 2022 Oct 13. PubMed 36240778.
Backbone
  Vector backbone: pLV
  Backbone manufacturer: Vectorbuilder
  Vector type: Lentiviral
  Selectable markers: Puromycin
Growth in bacteria
  Bacterial resistance: Ampicillin, 100 μg/mL
  Growth temperature: 37°C
  Growth strain: NEB Stable
  Copy number: High Copy
Gene/Insert
  Gene/Insert name: Puromycin resistant; mCherry linked to ProtC-HA-FLAG (alt name: mC-3-PHF)
  Species: Synthetic
  Mutation: WT
  Promoter: EF1A
  Tag / fusion protein: ProtC-HA-FLAG (C terminal on insert)
  Cloning method: Unknown
  Sequencing primers: 3′ aaaggagctgacaggtggtg
Terms and licenses: Academic/Nonprofit Terms; Industry Terms: Not Available to Industry
Depositor comments: #17 out of 20 mCherry tagged combinations . Please visit https://doi.org/10.1101/2021.06.29.449991 for bioRxiv preprint.
How to cite: pEpicVector3mC_Puro-T2A-mCherry-ProtC-HA-FLAG was a gift from Julien Sage (Addgene plasmid # 162115 ; http://n2t.net/addgene:162115 ; RRID:Addgene_162115)
