[The description below was written by a language model from this plasmid's Addgene catalogue record and pLannotate feature annotations shown in this document.]
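Description:
pEpicVector3mC_Puro-T2A-mCherry-ProtC-HA-FLAG is a third-generation-style, self-inactivating HIV-1 lentiviral transfer plasmid of about 8.9 kb built on a commercial pLV backbone. It is maintained in E. coli through a high-copy ColE1/pUC origin with ampicillin resistance (β-lactamase), and it also carries an f1 origin and remnants of a lac/T7/T3 cloning region. The viral genome is transcribed from an RSV promoter fused to a truncated 5' LTR. This is followed by the Ψ packaging signal with a partial gag sequence, the Rev response element and a cPPT/CTS. The genome ends in a ΔU3 3' LTR, which is followed by an SV40 poly(A) signal and SV40 origin.

The payload is a single open reading frame driven by the human EF-1α promoter with its intron A and flanked by Gateway attB recombination scars. It encodes puromycin N-acetyltransferase, a T2A ribosome-skipping peptide and mCherry, so transduced cells produce the drug-resistance enzyme and the red fluorescent protein as separate polypeptides from one transcript. A WPRE downstream enhances expression. According to the catalogue entry, mCherry carries three epitope tags at its C-terminus: Protein C, HA and FLAG. The automated feature table does not annotate these tags, although an unannotated stretch lies between the end of mCherry and attB2 where they would be expected.

The tag triplet acts as a protein-level barcode. This construct is listed as number 17 of 20 mCherry-based tag combinations, made for epitope barcoding of cell clones. Stably transduced populations can be selected with puromycin, tracked by fluorescence, and distinguished by antibody detection of their tag combination, as in spatial analysis of clonal tumor patches.
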