Features (pLannotate 1.2.2; 32 found; start..end, strand, type, name):
     20..231     +  promoter       EF-1α core promoter: core promoter for human elongation factor EF-1α
    232..341     +  intron         EF-1α intron A (fragment): intron upstream of the start codon of human EF-1α
    967..1170    +  intron         EF-1α intron A: truncated intron upstream of the start codon of human EF-1α
   1179..1203    +  protein_bind   attB1: mutant version of attB; recombination site for the Gateway® BP reaction BP Clonase™
   1210..1806    +  CDS            PuroR (fragment): puromycin N-acetyltransferase; pac from Streptomyces; confers resistance to puromycin
   1816..1869    +  CDS            T2A: 2A peptide from Thosea asigna virus capsid protein Eukaryotic ribosomes fail to insert a peptide bond between the Gly and Pro residues, yielding separate polypeptides.
   1870..2577    +  CDS            mCherry: mCherry is a basic (constitutively fluorescent) red fluorescent protein published in 2004, derived from Discosoma sp.. It is reported to be a very rapidly-maturing monomer with low acid sensitivity.
   2698..2722    -  protein_bind   attB2: mutant version of attB; recombination site for the Gateway® BP reaction BP Clonase™
   2740..3328    +  misc_feature   WPRE: woodchuck hepatitis virus posttranscriptional regulatory element
   3395..3414    +  misc_feature   cPPT/CTS (fragment): central polypurine tract and central termination sequence of HIV-1
   3416..3649    +  LTR            3' LTR (ΔU3): self-inactivating 3' long terminal repeat (LTR) from HIV-1
   3721..3842    +  polyA_signal   SV40 poly(A) signal: SV40 polyadenylation signal
   3882..4017    +  rep_origin     SV40 ori: SV40 origin of replication
   4038..4056    -  promoter       T7 promoter: promoter for bacteriophage T7 RNA polymerase
   4064..4219    +  CDS            lacZα (fragment): LacZα fragment of β-galactosidase; lacZ fragment
   4224..4652    +  rep_origin     f1 ori (sequence partly withheld): f1 bacteriophage origin of replication; arrow indicates direction of (+) strand synthesis
   4705..4809    +  promoter       AmpR promoter: bla
   4810..5670    +  CDS            AmpR: β-lactamase; bla; confers resistance to ampicillin, carbenicillin, and related antibiotics
   5841..6429    +  rep_origin     ori: high-copy-number ColE1/pMB1/pBR322/pUC origin of replication
   6612..6704    +  CDS            lacI (fragment): lac repressor; lacI; The lac repressor binds to the lac operator to inhibit transcription in E. coli. This inhibition can be relieved by adding lactose or isopropyl-β-D-thiogalactopyranoside (IPTG).
   6717..6738    +  protein_bind   CAP binding site: CAP binding activates transcription in the presence of cAMP. E. coli catabolite activator protein
   6753..6783    +  promoter       lac promoter: promoter for the E. coli lac operon
   6791..6807    +  protein_bind   lac operator: The lac repressor binds to the lac operator to inhibit transcription in E. coli. This inhibition can be relieved by adding lactose or isopropyl-β-D-thiogalactopyranoside (IPTG). lac repressor encoded by lacI
   6852..6870    +  promoter       T3 promoter: promoter for bacteriophage T3 RNA polymerase
   6898..7124    +  promoter       RSV promoter: Rous sarcoma virus enhancer/promoter
   7125..7305    +  LTR            5' LTR (truncated): truncated 5' long terminal repeat (LTR) from HIV-1
   7352..7477    +  misc_feature   HIV-1 Ψ: packaging signal of human immunodeficiency virus type 1
   7461..7824    +  CDS            HIV-1 gag (fragment): gag protein from human immunodeficiency virus 1; gag
   7970..8203    +  misc_feature   RRE: The Rev response element (RRE) of HIV-1 allows for Rev-dependent mRNA export from the nucleus to the cytoplasm.
   8580..8680    +  CDS            Rev (fragment): human immunodeficiency virus 1 (HIV-1) Rev protein; rev; enhances nuclear export of unspliced and incompletely spliced viral mRNAs
   8698..8815    +  misc_feature   cPPT/CTS: central polypurine tract and central termination sequence of HIV-1
   8833..8853    +  protein_bind   attB4: mutant version of attB; core recombination site for the Gateway® BP reaction BP Clonase™
>Addgene plasmid #162115 | pEpicVector3mC_Puro-T2A-mCherry-ProtC-HA-FLAG | addgene full sequence | sequence record 318307 | Addgene NGS Result
GGCTCCGGTGCCCGTCAGTGGGCAGAGCGCACATCGCCCACAGTCCCCGAGAAGTTGGGGGGAGGGGTCG
GCAATTGAACCGGTGCCTAGAGAAGGTGGCGCGGGGTAAACTGGGAAAGTGATGTCGTGTACTGGCTCCG
CCTTTTTCCCGAGGGTGGGGGAGAACCGTATATAAGTGCAGTAGTCGCCGTGAACGTTCTTTTTCGCAAC
GGGTTTGCCGCCAGAACACAGGTAAGTGCCGTGTGTGGTTCCCGCGGGCCTGGCCTCTTTACGGGTTATG
GCCCTTGCGTGCCTTGAATTACTTCCACCTGGCTGCAGTACGTGATTCTTGATCCCGAGCTTCGGGTTGG
AAGTGGGTGGGAGAGTTCGAGGCCTTGCGCTTAAGGAGCCCCTTCGCCTCGTGCTTGAGTTGAGGCCTGG
CCTGGGCGCTGGGGCCGCCGCGTGCGAATCTGGTGGCACCTTCGCGCCTGTCTCGCTGCTTTCGATAAGT
CTCTAGCCATTTAAAATTTTTGATGACCTGCTGCGACGCTTTTTTTCTGGCAAGATAGTCTTGTAAATGC
GGGCCAAGATCTGCACACTGGTATTTCGGTTTTTGGGGCCGCGGGCGGCGACGGGGCCCGTGCGTCCCAG
CGCACATGTTCGGCGAGGCGGGGCCTGCGAGCGCGGCCACCGAGAATCGGACGGGGGTAGTCTCAAGCTG
GCCGGCCTGCTCTGGTGCCTGGTCTCGCGCCGCCGTGTATCGCCCCGCCCTGGGCGGCAAGGCTGGCCCG
GTCGGCACCAGTTGCGTGAGCGGAAAGATGGCCGCTTCCCGGCCCTGCTGCAGGGAGCTCAAAATGGAGG
ACGCGGCGCTCGGGAGAGCGGGCGGGTGAGTCACCCACACAAAGGAAAAGGGCCTTTCCGTCCTCAGCCG
TCGCTTCATGTGACTCCACGGAGTACCGGGCGCCGTCCAGGCACCTCGATTAGTTCTCGAGCTTTTGGAG
TACGTCGTCTTTAGGTTGGGGGGAGGGGTTTTATGCGATGGAGTTTCCCCACACTGAGTGGGTGGAGACT
GAAGTTAGGCCAGCTTGGCACTTGATGTAATTCTCCTTGGAATTTGCCCTTTTTGAGTTTGGATCTTGGT
TCATTCTCAAGCCTCAGACAGTGGTTCAAAGTTTTTTTCTTCCATTTCAGGTGTCGTGACAAGTTTGTAC
AAAAAAGCAGGCTGCCACCATGACCGAGTACAAGCCCACGGTGCGCCTCGCCACCCGCGACGACGTCCCC
AGGGCCGTACGCACCCTCGCCGCCGCGTTCGCCGACTACCCCGCCACGCGCCACACCGTCGATCCGGACC
GCCACATCGAGCGGGTCACCGAGCTGCAAGAACTCTTCCTCACGCGCGTCGGGCTCGACATCGGCAAGGT
GTGGGTCGCGGACGACGGCGCCGCGGTGGCGGTCTGGACCACGCCGGAGAGCGTCGAAGCGGGGGCGGTG
TTCGCCGAGATCGGCCCGCGCATGGCCGAGTTGAGCGGTTCCCGGCTGGCCGCGCAGCAACAGATGGAAG
GCCTCCTGGCGCCGCACCGGCCCAAGGAGCCCGCGTGGTTCCTGGCCACCGTCGGCGTCTCGCCCGACCA
CCAGGGCAAGGGTCTGGGCAGCGCCGTCGTGCTCCCCGGAGTGGAGGCGGCCGAGCGCGCCGGGGTGCCC
GCCTTCCTGGAGACCTCCGCGCCCCGCAACCTCCCCTTCTACGAGCGGCTCGGCTTCACCGTCACCGCCG
ACGTCGAGGTGCCCGAAGGACCGCGCACCTGGTGCATGACCCGCAAGCCCGGTGCCGGAAGCGGAGAGGG
CAGGGGAAGTCTTCTAACATGCGGGGACGTGGAGGAAAATCCCGGCCCCATGGTGAGCAAGGGCGAGGAG
GATAACATGGCCATCATCAAGGAGTTCATGCGCTTCAAGGTGCACATGGAGGGCTCCGTGAACGGCCACG
AGTTCGAGATCGAGGGCGAGGGCGAGGGCCGCCCCTACGAGGGCACCCAGACCGCCAAGCTGAAGGTGAC
CAAGGGTGGCCCCCTGCCCTTCGCCTGGGACATCCTGTCCCCTCAGTTCATGTACGGCTCCAAGGCCTAC
GTGAAGCACCCCGCCGACATCCCCGACTACTTGAAGCTGTCCTTCCCCGAGGGCTTCAAGTGGGAGCGCG
TGATGAACTTCGAGGACGGCGGCGTGGTGACCGTGACCCAGGACTCCTCCCTGCAGGACGGCGAGTTCAT
CTACAAGGTGAAGCTGCGCGGCACCAACTTCCCCTCCGACGGCCCCGTAATGCAGAAGAAGACCATGGGC
TGGGAGGCCTCCTCCGAGCGGATGTACCCCGAGGACGGCGCCCTGAAGGGCGAGATCAAGCAGAGGCTGA
AGCTGAAGGACGGCGGCCACTACGACGCTGAGGTCAAGACCACCTACAAGGCCAAGAAGCCCGTGCAGCT
GCCCGGCGCCTACAACGTCAACATCAAGTTGGACATCACCTCCCACAACGAGGACTACACCATCGTGGAA
CAGTACGAACGCGCCGAGGGCCGCCACTCCACCGGCGGCATGGACGAGCTGTACAAGGGTGGCAGCGGCG
GCGGCGGCTCTGGCGGCGAAGATCAAGTTGATCCTCGTCTGATCGACGGCAAGTACCCCTACGACGTGCC
CGACTACGCCGACTACAAAGACGATGACGACAAGTAAACCCAGCTTTCTTGTACAAAGTGGTGATAATCG
AATTCCGATAATCAACCTCTGGATTACAAAATTTGTGAAAGATTGACTGGTATTCTTAACTATGTTGCTC
CTTTTACGCTATGTGGATACGCTGCTTTAATGCCTTTGTATCATGCTATTGCTTCCCGTATGGCTTTCAT
TTTCTCCTCCTTGTATAAATCCTGGTTGCTGTCTCTTTATGAGGAGTTGTGGCCCGTTGTCAGGCAACGT
GGCGTGGTGTGCACTGTGTTTGCTGACGCAACCCCCACTGGTTGGGGCATTGCCACCACCTGTCAGCTCC
TTTCCGGGACTTTCGCTTTCCCCCTCCCTATTGCCACGGCGGAACTCATCGCCGCCTGCCTTGCCCGCTG
CTGGACAGGGGCTCGGCTGTTGGGCACTGACAATTCCGTGGTGTTGTCGGGGAAGCTGACGTCCTTTCCA
TGGCTGCTCGCCTGTGTTGCCACCTGGATTCTGCGCGGGACGTCCTTCTGCTACGTCCCTTCGGCCCTCA
ATCCAGCGGACCTTCCTTCCCGCGGCCTGCTGCCGGCTCTGCGGCCTCTTCCGCGTCTTCGCCTTCGCCC
TCAGACGAGTCGGATCTCCCTTTGGGCCGCCTCCCCGCATCGGGAATTCCCGCGGTTCGCTTTAAGACCA
ATGACTTACAAGGCAGCTGTAGATCTTAGCCACTTTTTAAAAGAAAAGGGGGGACTGGAAGGGCTAATTC
ACTCCCAACGAAGACAAGATCTGCTTTTTGCTTGTACTGGGTCTCTCTGGTTAGACCAGATCTGAGCCTG
GGAGCTCTCTGGCTAACTAGGGAACCCACTGCTTAAGCCTCAATAAAGCTTGCCTTGAGTGCTTCAAGTA
GTGTGTGCCCGTCTGTTGTGTGACTCTGGTAACTAGAGATCCCTCAGACCCTTTTAGTCAGTGTGGAAAA
TCTCTAGCAGTAGTAGTTCATGTCATCTTATTATTCAGTATTTATAACTTGCAAAGAAATGAATATCAGA
GAGTGAGAGGAACTTGTTTATTGCAGCTTATAATGGTTACAAATAAAGCAATAGCATCACAAATTTCACA
AATAAAGCATTTTTTTCACTGCATTCTAGTTGTGGTTTGTCCAAACTCATCAATGTATCTTATCATGTCT
GGCTCTAGCTATCCCGCCCCTAACTCCGCCCATCCCGCCCCTAACTCCGCCCAGTTCCGCCCATTCTCCG
CCCCATGGCTGACTAATTTTTTTTATTTATGCAGAGGCCGAGGCCGCCTCGGCCTCTGAGCTATTCCAGA
AGTAGTGAGGAGGCTTTTTTGGAGGCCTAGGGACGTACCCAATTCGCCCTATAGTGAGTCGTATTACGCG
CGCTCACTGGCCGTCGTTTTACAACGTCGTGACTGGGAAAACCCTGGCGTTACCCAACTTAATCGCCTTG
CAGCACATCCCCCTTTCGCCAGCTGGCGTAATAGCGAAGAGGCCCGCACCGATCGCCCTTCCCAACAGTT
GCGCAGCCTGAATGGCGAATGGG
[124 nt withheld, positions 4224-4347]
C
[91 nt withheld, positions 4349-4439]
A
[49 nt withheld, positions 4441-4489]
CCTTTGACGTTGGAGTCCACGTTCTTT
[37 nt withheld, positions 4517-4553]
ACCCTATCTCGGTCTATTCTTTTGATTTATAAGGGATTTTGCCGATTTCGGCCTATTGGTTAAAAAATGA
GCTGATTTAACAAAAATTTAACGCGAATTTTAACAAAATATTAACGCTTACAATTTAGGTGGCACTTTTC
GGGGAAATGTGCGCGGAACCCCTATTTGTTTATTTTTCTAAATACATTCAAATATGTATCCGCTCATGAG
ACAATAACCCTGATAAATGCTTCAATAATATTGAAAAAGGAAGAGTATGAGTATTCAACATTTCCGTGTC
GCCCTTATTCCCTTTTTTGCGGCATTTTGCCTTCCTGTTTTTGCTCACCCAGAAACGCTGGTGAAAGTAA
AAGATGCTGAAGATCAGTTGGGTGCACGAGTGGGTTACATCGAACTGGATCTCAACAGCGGTAAGATCCT
TGAGAGTTTTCGCCCCGAAGAACGTTTTCCAATGATGAGCACTTTTAAAGTTCTGCTATGTGGCGCGGTA
TTATCCCGTATTGACGCCGGGCAAGAGCAACTCGGTCGCCGCATACACTATTCTCAGAATGACTTGGTTG
AGTACTCACCAGTCACAGAAAAGCATCTTACGGATGGCATGACAGTAAGAGAATTATGCAGTGCTGCCAT
AACCATGAGTGATAACACTGCGGCCAACTTACTTCTGACAACGATCGGAGGACCGAAGGAGCTAACCGCT
TTTTTGCACAACATGGGGGATCATGTAACTCGCCTTGATCGTTGGGAACCGGAGCTGAATGAAGCCATAC
CAAACGACGAGCGTGACACCACGATGCCTGTAGCAATGGCAACAACGTTGCGCAAACTATTAACTGGCGA
ACTACTTACTCTAGCTTCCCGGCAACAATTAATAGACTGGATGGAGGCGGATAAAGTTGCAGGACCACTT
CTGCGCTCGGCCCTTCCGGCTGGCTGGTTTATTGCTGATAAATCTGGAGCCGGTGAGCGTGGGTCTCGCG
GTATCATTGCAGCACTGGGGCCAGATGGTAAGCCCTCCCGTATCGTAGTTATCTACACGACGGGGAGTCA
GGCAACTATGGATGAACGAAATAGACAGATCGCTGAGATAGGTGCCTCACTGATTAAGCATTGGTAACTG
TCAGACCAAGTTTACTCATATATACTTTAGATTGATTTAAAACTTCATTTTTAATTTAAAAGGATCTAGG
TGAAGATCCTTTTTGATAATCTCATGACCAAAATCCCTTAACGTGAGTTTTCGTTCCACTGAGCGTCAGA
CCCCGTAGAAAAGATCAAAGGATCTTCTTGAGATCCTTTTTTTCTGCGCGTAATCTGCTGCTTGCAAACA
AAAAAACCACCGCTACCAGCGGTGGTTTGTTTGCCGGATCAAGAGCTACCAACTCTTTTTCCGAAGGTAA
CTGGCTTCAGCAGAGCGCAGATACCAAATACTGTTCTTCTAGTGTAGCCGTAGTTAGGCCACCACTTCAA
GAACTCTGTAGCACCGCCTACATACCTCGCTCTGCTAATCCTGTTACCAGTGGCTGCTGCCAGTGGCGAT
AAGTCGTGTCTTACCGGGTTGGACTCAAGACGATAGTTACCGGATAAGGCGCAGCGGTCGGGCTGAACGG
GGGGTTCGTGCACACAGCCCAGCTTGGAGCGAACGACCTACACCGAACTGAGATACCTACAGCGTGAGCT
ATGAGAAAGCGCCACGCTTCCCGAAGAGAGAAAGGCGGACAGGTATCCGGTAAGCGGCAGGGTCGGAACA
GGAGAGCGCACGAGGGAGCTTCCAGGGGGAAACGCCTGGTATCTTTATAGTCCTGTCGGGTTTCGCCACC
TCTGACTTGAGCGTCGATTTTTGTGATGCTCGTCAGGGGGGCGGAGCCTATGGAAAAACGCCAGCAACGC
GGCCTTTTTACGGTTCCTGGCCTTTTGCTGGCCTTTTGCTCACATGTTCTTTCCTGCGTTATCCCCTGAT
TCTGTGGATAACCGTATTACCGCCTTTGAGTGAGCTGATACCGCTCGCCGCAGCCGAACGACCGAGCGCA
GCGAGTCAGTGAGCGAGGAAGCGGAAGAGCGCCCAATACGCAAACCGCCTCTCCCCGCGCGTTGGCCGAT
TCATTAATGCAGCTGGCACGACAGGTTTCCCGACTGGAAAGCGGGCAGTGAGCGCAACGCAATTAATGTG
AGTTAGCTCACTCATTAGGCACCCCAGGCTTTACACTTTATGCTTCCGGCTCGTATGTTGTGTGGAATTG
TGAGCGGATAACAATTTCACACAGGAAACAGCTATGACCATGATTACGCCAAGCGCGCAATTAACCCTCA
CTAAAGGGAACAAAAGCTGGAGCTGCAAGCTTAATGTAGTCTTATGCAATACTCTTGTAGTCTTGCAACA
TGGTAACGATGAGTTAGCAACATGCCTTACAAGGAGAGAAAAAGCACCGTGCATGCCGATTGGTGGAAGT
AAGGTGGTACGATCGTGCCTTATTAGGAAGGCAACAGACGGGTCTGACATGGATTGGACGAACCACTGAA
TTGCCGCATTGCAGAGATATTGTATTTAAGTGCCTAGCTCGATACATAAACGGGTCTCTCTGGTTAGACC
AGATCTGAGCCTGGGAGCTCTCTGGCTAACTAGGGAACCCACTGCTTAAGCCTCAATAAAGCTTGCCTTG
AGTGCTTCAAGTAGTGTGTGCCCGTCTGTTGTGTGACTCTGGTAACTAGAGATCCCTCAGACCCTTTTAG
TCAGTGTGGAAAATCTCTAGCAGTGGCGCCCGAACAGGGACTTGAAAGCGAAAGGGAAACCAGAGGAGCT
CTCTCGACGCAGGACTCGGCTTGCTGAAGCGCGCACGGCAAGAGGCGAGGGGCGGCGACTGGTGAGTACG
CCAAAAATTTTGACTAGCGGAGGCTAGAAGGAGAGAGATGGGTGCGAGAGCGTCAGTATTAAGCGGGGGA
GAATTAGATCGCGATGGGAAAAAATTCGGTTAAGGCCAGGGGGAAAGAAAAAATATAAATTAAAACATAT
AGTATGGGCAAGCAGGGAGCTAGAACGATTCGCAGTTAATCCTGGCCTGTTAGAAACATCAGAAGGCTGT
AGACAAATACTGGGACAGCTACAACCATCCCTTCAGACAGGATCAGAAGAACTTAGATCATTATATAATA
CAGTAGCAACCCTCTATTGTGTGCATCAAAGGATAGAGATAAAAGACACCAAGGAAGCTTTAGACAAGAT
AGAGGAAGAGCAAAACAAAAGTAAGACCACCGCACAGCAAGCGGCCGCTGATCTTCAGACCTGGAGGAGG
AGATATGAGGGACAATTGGAGAAGTGAATTATATAAATATAAAGTAGTAAAAATTGAACCATTAGGAGTA
GCACCCACCAAGGCAAAGAGAAGAGTGGTGCAGAGAGAAAAAAGAGCAGTGGGAATAGGAGCTTTGTTCC
TTGGGTTCTTGGGAGCAGCAGGAAGCACTATGGGCGCAGCGTCAATGACGCTGACGGTACAGGCCAGACA
ATTATTGTCTGGTATAGTGCAGCAGCAGAACAATTTGCTGAGGGCTATTGAGGCGCAACAGCATCTGTTG
CAACTCACAGTCTGGGGCATCAAGCAGCTCCAGGCAAGAATCCTGGCTGTGGAAAGATACCTAAAGGATC
AACAGCTCCTGGGGATTTGGGGTTGCTCTGGAAAACTCATTTGCACCACTGCTGTGCCTTGGAATGCTAG
TTGGAGTAATAAATCTCTGGAACAGATTTGGAATCACACGACCTGGATGGAGTGGGACAGAGAAATTAAC
AATTACACAAGCTTAATACACTCCTTAATTGAAGAATCGCAAAACCAGCAAGAAAAGAATGAACAAGAAT
TATTGGAATTAGATAAATGGGCAAGTTTGTGGAATTGGTTTAACATAACAAATTGGCTGTGGTATATAAA
ATTATTCATAATGATAGTAGGAGGCTTGGTAGGTTTAAGAATAGTTTTTGCTGTACTTTCTATAGTGAAT
AGAGTTAGGCAGGGATATTCACCATTATCGTTTCAGACCCACCTCCCAACCCCGAGGGGACCCGACAGGC
CCGAAGGAATAGAAGAAGAAGGTGGAGAGAGAGACAGAGACAGATCCATTCGATTAGTGAACGGATCTCG
ACGGTATCGCTAGCTTTTAAAAGAAAAGGGGGGATTGGGGGGTACAGTGCAGGGGAAAGAATAGTAGACA
TAATAGCAACAGACATACAAACTAAAGAATTACAAAAACAAATTACAAAAATTCAAAATTTTACTAGTGA
TTATCGGATCAACTTTGTATAGAAAAGTTG
